Addgene plasmid #130180: pRDAX-EMMI-005 AarI//(A)-BsaI-SacB-BsaI-(Z)//AarI
Purpose: EMMA Kit # 1000000119 extension
Depositing lab: Gary Lewin. Depositing organization: Max-Delbrueck-Centrum fuer Molekulare Medizin (MDC).
Backbone
  Vector backbone: custom built
  Vector type: Synthetic Biology
Growth in bacteria
  Bacterial resistance: Ampicillin, 100 μg/mL
  Growth temperature: 37°C
  Growth strain: DH5alpha
  Copy number: High Copy
Gene/Insert
  Gene/Insert name: SacB
  Species: Bacterial
  Cloning method: Restriction Enzyme; 5′ cloning site unknown (unknown if destroyed); 3′ cloning site unknown (unknown if destroyed)
Terms and licenses: Academic/Nonprofit Terms; Industry Terms: Not Available to Industry
How to cite: pRDAX-EMMI-005 AarI//(A)-BsaI-SacB-BsaI-(Z)//AarI was a gift from Gary Lewin (Addgene plasmid # 130180 ; http://n2t.net/addgene:130180 ; RRID:Addgene_130180)
