[The description below was written by a language model from this plasmid's Addgene catalogue record and pLannotate feature annotations shown in this document.]
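Description:
pRDAX-EMMI-005 AarI//(A)-BsaI-SacB-BsaI-(Z)//AarI is a custom-built synthetic biology vector of 4,678 nt, deposited as an extension to the EMMA modular assembly kit. It is propagated in E. coli from a high-copy ColE1/pUC-type origin and selected with ampicillin. The β-lactamase gene is annotated as driven by a cat promoter and followed by the bidirectional tonB terminator. Phage T3 and T7 early terminators flank the origin, which presumably insulates it from transcription coming from neighbouring regions.

The payload is a counter-selectable stuffer built on Bacillus subtilis sacB with its native promoter and sacR control region. SacB encodes a secreted levansucrase that makes bacteria sensitive to sucrose. The feature table also shows a chloramphenicol acetyltransferase (cat) coding sequence immediately downstream, preceded by a fragment of the cat promoter. The catalogue entry lists only ampicillin resistance, so the record does not say whether this marker lies within the replaceable cassette or what role it plays.

The restriction sites are not annotated, but the construct name indicates the layout: BsaI sites border the SacB cassette and expose fusion sites designated A and Z, and AarI sites lie outside these. Both are Type IIS enzymes, which cut outside their recognition sequences and are the basis of Golden Gate-style cloning. This arrangement suggests that a BsaI assembly replaces the sacB stuffer, with sucrose selecting against uncut parental plasmid, and that the assembled unit could then be released or passed on with AarI. This reading is inferred from the name, as the record gives no purpose beyond extension of the kit.
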