Features (pLannotate 1.2.2; 10 found; start..end, strand, type, name):
     12..872     -  CDS            AmpR: β-lactamase; bla; confers resistance to ampicillin, carbenicillin, and related antibiotics
    873..975     -  promoter       cat promoter: promoter of the E. coli cat gene encoding chloramphenicol acetyltransferase
    976..1007    -  terminator     tonB terminator: bidirectional E. coli tonB-P14 transcription terminator
   1095..1540    +  promoter       sacB promoter: sacR; sacB promoter and control region
   1541..2962    +  CDS            SacB: secreted levansucrase that renders bacterial growth sensitive to sucrose; Bacillus subtilis sacB; negative selection marker
   3040..3059    +  promoter       cat promoter (fragment): promoter of the E. coli cat gene encoding chloramphenicol acetyltransferase
   3060..3716    +  CDS            cat: CAT_ECOLX - Experimental evidence at protein level: Swiss-Prot protein existence level 1. This enzyme is an effector of chloramphenicol resistance in bacteria. From Escherichia coli. This protein is used as a marker in many commonly used cloning vectors, such as pACYC184.
   3989..4018    +  terminator     T3Te terminator: phage T3 early transcription terminator
   4040..4627    +  rep_origin     ori: high-copy-number ColE1/pMB1/pBR322/pUC origin of replication
   4639..4666    -  terminator     T7Te terminator: phage T7 early transcription terminator
>Addgene plasmid #130180 | pRDAX-EMMI-005 AarI//(A)-BsaI-SacB-BsaI-(Z)//AarI | depositor full sequence | sequence record 249558 | Full Sequence
TTGGGCCCTCATTACCAATGCTTAATCAGTGAGGCACCTATCTCAGCGATCTGTCTATTTCGTTCATCCA
TAGTTGCCTGACTCCCCGTCGTGTAGATAACTACGATGCGGGAGGGCTTACCATCTGGCCCCAGTGCTGC
AATGATACCGCGAGAACCACGCTCACCGGCTCCAGATTTATCAGCAATAAACCAGCCAGCCGGGAGGGCC
GAGCGCAGAAGTGATCCTGCAACTTTATCCGCCTCCATCCAGTCTATTAATTGTTGCCGGGAAGCTAGAG
TAAGTAGTTCGCCAGTTAATAGTTTGCGCAACGTTGTTGCCATTGCTACAGGCATCGTGGTGTCACGCTC
GTCGTTTGGTATGGCTTCATTCAGCTCCGGTTCCCAACGATCAAGGCGAGTTACATGATCCCCCATGTTG
TGCAAAAAAGCGGTTAGCTCCTTCGGTCCTCCGATCGTTGCCAGAAGTAAGTTGGCCGCAGTGTTATCAC
TCATGGTTATGGCAGCACTGCATAATTCTCTTACTGTCATGCCATCCGTGAGATGCTTTTCTGTGACTGG
TGAGTACTCAACCAAGTCATTCTGAGAATAGTGTATGCGGCGACCGAGTTGCTCTTGCCCGGCGTCAATA
CGGGATAATACCGCGCCACATAGCAGAACTTTAAAAGTGCTCATCATTGGAAAACGTTCTTCGGGGCGTA
AACTCTCAAGGATCTTACCGCTGTTGAGATCCAGTTCGATGTAACCCACTCGTGCACCCAACTGATCTTC
AGCATCTTTTACTTTCACCAGCGTTTCTGGGTGAGCAAAAACAGGAAGGCAAAATGCCGCAAAAAAGGGA
ATAAGGGCGACACGGAAATGTTGAATACTCATTTTAGCTTCCTTAGCTCCTGAAAATCTCGATAACTCAA
AAAATACGCCCGGTAGTGATCTTATTTCATTATGGTGAAAGTTGGAACCTCTTACGTGCCGATCAAGTCA
AAAGCCTCCGGTCGGAGGCTTTTGACTTTCTGCTATGGAGGTCAGGTATGATTTAAACACCTGCATATTA
GGAGAGACCTCGCAGCGGACACTTCGCGATCCTTTTTAACCCATCACATATACCTGCCGTTCACTATTAT
TTAGTGAAATGAGATATTATGATATTTTCTGAATTGTGATTAAAAAGGCAACTTTATGCCCATGCAACAG
AAACTATAAAAAATACAGAGAATGAAAAGAAACAGATAGATTTTTTAGTTCTTTAGGCCCGTAGTCTGCA
AATCCTTTTATGATTTTCTATCAAACAAAAGAGGAAAATAGACCAGTTGCAATCCAAACGAGAGTCTAAT
AGAATGAGGTCGAAAAGTAAATCGCGCGGGTTTGTTACTGATAAAGCAGGCAAGACCTAAAATGTGTAAA
GGGCAAAGTGTATACTTTGGCGTCACCCCTTACATATTTTAGGTCTTTTTTTATTGTGCGTAACTAACTT
GCCATCTTCAAACAGGAGGGCTGGAAGAAGCAGACCGCTAACACAGTACATAAAAAAGGAGACATGAACG
ATGAACATCAAAAAGTTTGCAAAACAAGCAACAGTATTAACCTTTACTACCGCACTGCTGGCAGGAGGCG
CAACTCAAGCGTTTGCGAAAGAAACGAACCAAAAGCCATATAAGGAAACATACGGCATTTCCCATATTAC
ACGCCATGATATGCTGCAAATCCCTGAACAGCAAAAAAATGAAAAATATCAAGTTCCTGAATTCGATTCG
TCCACAATTAAAAATATCTCTTCTGCAAAAGGCCTGGACGTTTGGGACAGCTGGCCATTACAAAACGCTG
ACGGCACTGTCGCAAACTATCACGGCTACCACATCGTCTTTGCATTAGCCGGAGATCCTAAAAATGCGGA
TGACACATCGATTTACATGTTCTATCAAAAAGTCGGCGAAACTTCTATTGACAGCTGGAAAAACGCTGGC
CGCGTCTTTAAAGACAGCGACAAATTCGATGCAAATGATTCTATCCTAAAAGACCAAACACAAGAATGGT
CAGGTTCAGCCACATTTACATCTGACGGAAAAATCCGTTTATTCTACACTGATTTCTCCGGTAAACATTA
CGGCAAACAAACACTGACAACTGCACAAGTTAACGTATCAGCATCAGACAGCTCTTTGAACATCAACGGT
GTAGAGGATTATAAATCAATCTTTGACGGTGACGGAAAAACGTATCAAAATGTACAGCAGTTCATCGATG
AAGGCAACTACAGCTCAGGCGACAACCATACGCTGAGAGATCCTCACTACGTAGAAGATAAAGGCCACAA
ATACTTAGTATTTGAAGCAAACACTGGAACTGAAGATGGCTACCAAGGCGAAGAATCTTTATTTAACAAA
GCATACTATGGCAAAAGCACATCATTCTTCCGTCAAGAAAGTCAAAAACTTCTGCAAAGCGATAAAAAAC
GCACGGCTGAGTTAGCAAACGGCGCTCTCGGTATGATTGAGCTAAACGATGATTACACACTGAAAAAAGT
GATGAAACCGCTGATTGCATCTAACACAGTAACAGATGAAATTGAACGCGCGAACGTCTTTAAAATGAAC
GGCAAATGGTACCTGTTCACTGACTCCCGCGGATCAAAAATGACGATTGACGGCATTACGTCTAACGATA
TTTACATGCTTGGTTATGTTTCTAATTCTTTAACTGGCCCATACAAGCCGCTGAACAAAACTGGCCTTGT
GTTAAAAATGGATCTTGATCCTAACGATGTAACCTTTACTTACTCACACTTCGCTGTACCTCAAGCGAAA
GGAAACAATGTCGTGATTACAAGCTATATGACAAACAGAGGATTCTACGCAGACAAACAATCAACGTTTG
CGCCAAGCTTCCTGCTGAACATCAAAGGCAAGAAAACATCTGTTGTCAAAGACAGCATCCTTGAACAAGG
ACAATTAACAGTTAACAAATAAAAACGCAAAAGAAAATGCCGATATCCTATTGGCATTTTCTTTTATTTC
TTATCAACATAAAGGTGAATCCCATAGGGCAGGAGCTAAGGAAGCTAAAATGGAGAAAAAAATCACTGGA
TATACCACCGTTGATATATCCCAATGGCATCGTAAAGAACATTTTGAGGCATTTCAGTCAGTTGCTCAAT
GTACCTATAACCAGACCGTTCAGCTGGATATTACGGCCTTTTTAAAGACCGTAAAGAAAAATAAGCACAA
GTTTTATCCGGCCTTTATTCACATTCTTGCCCGCCTGATGAATGCTCATCCGGAATTCCGTATGGCAATG
AAAGACGGTGAGCTGGTGATATGGGATAGTGTTCACCCTTGTTACACCGTTTTCCATGAGCAAACTGAAA
CGTTTTCATCGCTCTGGAGTGAATACCACGACGATTTCCGGCAGTTTCTACACATATATTCGCAAGATGT
GGCGTGTTACGGTGAAAACCTGGCCTATTTCCCTAAAGGGTTTATTGAGAATATGTTTTTCGTGTCAGCC
AATCCCTGGGTGAGTTTCACCAGTTTTGATTTAAACGTGGCCAATATGGACAACTTCTTCGCCCCCGTTT
TCACCATGGGCAAATATTATACGCAAGGCGACAAGGTGCTGATGCCGCTGGCGATTCAGGTTCATCATGC
CGTTTGTGATGGCTTCCATGTCGGCAGAATGCTTAATGAATTACAACAGTACTGCGATGAGTGGCAGGGC
GGGGCGTAATTCCCGGCCAGGACCCAACGCTGCCCGAGATGCGCCGCGTGCGGCTGCTGGAGATGGCGGA
CGCGATGGATATGTTCTGCCAAGGGTTGGTTTGCGCATTCACAGTTCTCCGCAAGAATTGATTGGCTCCA
ATTCTTGGAGTGGTGAATCCGTTAGCGAGGTGCCGCCGGCTTCCATGCTCGGAAAGCCGCACGAGGTCTC
AACGAATATGCAGGTGCATTCAGGACGAGCCTCAGACTCCAGCGTAACTGGACTGCAATCAACTCACTGG
CTCACCTTCACGGGTGGGCCTTTCTTCGGTAGAAAATCAAAGGATCTTCTTGAGATCCTTTTTTTCTGCG
CGTAATCTGCTGCTTGCAAACAAAAAAACCACCGCTACCAGCGGTGGTTTGTTTGCCGGATCAAGAGCTA
CCAACTCTTTTTCCGAGGTAACTGGCTTCAGCAGAGCGCAGATACCAAATACTGTTCTTCTAGTGTAGCC
GTAGTTAGGCCACCACTTCAAGAACTCTGTAGCACCGCCTACATACCTCGCTCTGCTAATCCTGTTACCA
GTGGCTGCTGCCAGTGGCGATAAGTCGTGTCTTACCGGGTTGGACTCAAGACGATAGTTACCGGATAAGG
CGCAGCGGTCGGGCTGAACGGGGGGTTCGTGCACACAGCCCAGCTTGGAGCGAACGACCTACACCGAACT
GAGATACCTACAGCGTGAGCTATGAGAAAGCGCCACGCTTCCCGAAGGGAGAAAGGCGGACAGGTATCCG
GTAAGCGGCAGGGTCGGAACAGGAGAGCGCACGAGGGAGCTTCCAGGGGGAAACGCCTGGTATCTTTATA
GTCCTGTCGGGTTTCGCCACCTCTGACTTGAGCATCGATTTTTGTGATGCTCGTCAGGGGGGCGGAGCCT
ATGGAAAAACGCCAGCAACGCAGAAAGGCCCACCCGAAGGTGAGCCAGGTGATTACAT
